Addgene plasmid #56136: FusionRed-VASP-5
Purpose: Localization: Focal Adhesions, Excitation: 580, Emission: 608
Depositing lab: Michael Davidson. Depositing organization: Florida State University, Tallahassee. Publication: A monomeric red fluorescent protein with low cytotoxicity. Shemiakina II, Ermakova GV, Cranfill PJ, Baird MA, Evans RA, Souslova EA, Staroverov DB, Gorokhovatsky AY, Putintseva EV, Gorodnicheva TV, Chepurnykh TV, Strukova L, Lukyanov S, Zaraisky AG, Davidson MW, Chudakov DM, Shcherbo D. Nat Commun. 2012;3:1204. doi: 10.1038/ncomms2208. PubMed 23149748.
Backbone
  Vector backbone: FusionRed
  Backbone size w/o insert (bp): 4750
  Vector type: Mammalian Expression
  Selectable markers: Neomycin (select with G418)
Growth in bacteria
  Bacterial resistance: Kanamycin, 50 μg/mL
  Growth temperature: 37°C
  Growth strain: DH5alpha
  Copy number: High Copy
Gene/Insert
  Gene/Insert name: VASP (alt name: NM_009499)
  Species: M. musculus (mouse)
  Mutation: A209T in VASP
  Promoter: CMV
  Tag / fusion protein: FusionRed
  Cloning method: Unknown
  Sequencing primers: 5′ CMV-F; 3′ SV40pA-R
Terms and licenses: Academic/Nonprofit Terms; Industry Terms
Depositor comments: mKate2.7C = FusionRed. Excitation = 580; Emission = 608
How to cite: FusionRed-VASP-5 was a gift from Michael Davidson (Addgene plasmid # 56136 ; http://n2t.net/addgene:56136 ; RRID:Addgene_56136)
