[The description below was written by a language model from this plasmid's Addgene catalogue record.]
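Description:
FusionRed-VASP-5 is a mammalian expression plasmid that produces mouse VASP (vasodilator-stimulated phosphoprotein) fused to the monomeric red fluorescent protein FusionRed. It is built on a FusionRed backbone of about 4.75 kb without the insert. In bacteria it is maintained as a high-copy plasmid under kanamycin selection. A neomycin resistance marker allows G418 selection of stably transfected mammalian cells. The record does not list the origin of replication or provide a feature table, so the detailed layout of the backbone cannot be confirmed from what is given.

Expression of the fusion is driven by the CMV promoter, a strong constitutive promoter in most mammalian cell lines. The use of an SV40 polyA reverse sequencing primer implies that an SV40 polyadenylation signal lies downstream of the open reading frame. The VASP coding sequence carries an A209T substitution relative to the reference mouse sequence. The record does not say whether this change has any functional effect. It also does not state on which end of VASP the FusionRed tag sits, or what the "5" in the name means. The depositor notes that FusionRed is the same protein as mKate2.7C, with excitation at 580 nm and emission at 608 nm.

VASP is an actin-regulatory protein that concentrates at focal adhesions, and the stated purpose of the construct is to serve as a red fluorescent focal adhesion marker. It is typically transfected into cultured cells for live or fixed fluorescence imaging. FusionRed was developed as a monomeric, low-cytotoxicity tag, which makes it suited to fusion proteins of this kind.
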