>Addgene plasmid #56136 | FusionRed-VASP-5 | depositor partial sequence | sequence record 87042 | insert sequence
GATCCGCTAGCGCTACCGGTCGCCACCATGGTGAGCGAGCTGATTAAGGAGAACATGCCCATGAAGCTGT
ACATGGAGGGCACCGTGAACAACCACCACTTCAAGTGCACATCCGAGGGCGAAGGCAAGCCCTACGAGGG
CACCCAGACCATGAGAATCAAGGTCGTCGAGGGCGGCCCTCTCCCCTTCGCCTTCGACATCCTGGCTACC
AGCTTCATGTACGGCAGCAGAACCTTCATCAAGCACCCTCCGGGCATCCCCGACTTCTTTAAGCAGTCCT
TCCCTGAGGGCTTCACATGGGAGAGAGTCACCACATACGAAGACGGGGGCGTGCTGACCGCTACCCAGGA
CACCAGCCTCCAGGACGGCTGCCTCATCTACAACGTCAAGGTTAGAGGGGTGAACTTCCCAGCCAACGGC
CCTGTGATGCAGAAGAAAACACTCGGCTGGGAGGCCTCCACCGAGACGATGTACCCCGCTGACGGCGGCC
TGGAAGGCGCATGTGACATGGCCCTGAAGCTCGTGGGCGGGGGCCACCTGATCTGCAACCTTGAGACCAC
ATACAGATCCAAGAAACCCGCTACGAACCTCAAGATGCCCGGCGTCTACAACGTGGACCACAGACTGGAA
AGAATCAAGGAGGCCGACGATGAGACCTACGTCGAGCAGCACGAGGTGGCTGTGGCCAGATACTCTACTG
GTGGCGCTGGTGATGGAGGTAAAGGTGGAGGAGGTTCCGGACTCAGATCTATGAGCGAGACGGTCATCTG
TTCCAGCCGGGCTACTGTGATGCTTTATGATGACAGCAACAAGCGATGGCTCCCTGCTGGCACTGGTCCC
CAGGCCTTCAGCCGCGTCCAGATATACCACAACCCCACTGCTAACTCCTTCCGAGTTGTTGGCCGCAAGA
TGCAGCCGGATCAGCAGGTGGTTATCAACTGTGCCATCATTCGGGGTGTCAAGTACAATCAGGCCACTCC
CATCTTCCATCAGTGGCGAGATGCCCGCCAGGTCTGGGGCCTCAACTTCGGCAGCAAGGAGGACGCCATA
CAGTTTGCAACAGGCATGGCCAACGCCCTAGAGGCCTTGGAAGGAGGTGGGCCTCCCCCAGCCCCAGCAC
CCCCTGCCTGGTCTGCCCAGAATGGTCCCTCCCCAGAGGAGCTGGAACAACAGAAAAGGCAGCCGGAGCA
TATGGAGCGCCGGGTCTCCAATGCAGGAGGCCCACCTGCTCCCCCAGCTGGGGGCCCTCCTCCACCTCCA
GGACCTCCCCCTCCTCCAGGTCCCCCCCCACCCCCAGGTCTGCCCTCCTCAGGGGTATCTGGGGCAGGTC
ATGGAGCAGGGGCAGCCCCACCCCCTGCACCCCCACTCCCTACAACACAGGGCCCCAATAGTGGGGGTTC
CGGGGCCCCAGGCCTGGCTGCTGCCATTGCTGGAGCCAAACTCAGGAAAGTGAGCAAGCAGGAGGAGGCC
TCTGGGGGGCCCCTGGCCCCCAAAGCTGAGAACAGTCGAAGCACTGGTGGGGGGCTTATGGAAGAGATGA
ACGCCATGCTGGCCCGGAGAAGAAAAGCCACACAGGTTGGGGAGAAGCCCCCCAAAGACGAGTCAGCCAG
TGAGGAGTCAGAGGCCCGACTCCCTGCCCAGAGTGAACCTGTGAGAAGACCCTGGGAGAAGAACAGCACA
ACCTTGCCAAGGATGAAGTCGTCCTCTTCTGTGACTACCTCCGAGGCCCACCCCTCGACGCCCTGCTCCA
GTGATGACTCCGACTTGGAGAGGGTGAAGCAGGAGCTTCTGGAAGAGGTGCGGAAGGAGCTACAGAAAAT
GAAAGAGGAAATCATCGAAGTCTTTGTCCAGGAGCTGAGGAAGCGGGGTTCTCCTTGAGCGGCCGCGACT
CTAGATCATAATCAGCCATACCACATT
