>Addgene plasmid #56136 | FusionRed-VASP-5 | addgene partial sequence | sequence record 165164 | CMV-F 5'-CGCAAATGGGCGGTAGGCGTG-3'
AGAGCTGGTTTAGTGAACCGTCAGATCCGCTAGCGCTACCGGTCGCCACCATGGTGAGCGAGCTGATTAA
GGAGAACATGCCCATGAAGCTGTACATGGAGGGCACCGTGAACAACCACCACTTCAAGTGCACATCCGAG
GGCGAAGGCAAGCCCTACGAGGGCACCCAGACCATGAGAATCAAGGTCGTCGAGGGCGGCCCTCTCCCCT
TCGCCTTCGACATCCTGGCTACCAGCTTCATGTACGGCAGCAGAACCTTCATCAAGCACCCTCCGGGCAT
CCCCGACTTCTTTAAGCAGTCCTTCCCTGAGGGCTTCACATGGGAGAGAGTCACCACATACGAAGACGGG
GGCGTGCTGACCGCTACCCAGGACACCAGCCTCCAGGACGGCTGCCTCATCTACAACGTCAAGGTTAGAG
GGGTGAACTTCCCAGCCAACGGCCCTGTGATGCAGAAGAAAACACTCGGCTGGGAGGCCTCCACCGAGAC
GATGTACCCCGCTGACGGCGGCCTGGAAGGCGCATGTGACATGGCCCTGAAGCTCGTGGGCGGGGGCCAC
CTGATCTGCAACCTTGAGACCACATACAGATCCAAGAAACCCGCTACGAACCTCAAGATGCCCGGCGTCT
ACAACGTGGACCACAGACTGGAAAGAATCAAGGAGGCCGACGATGAGACCTACGTCGAGCAGCACGAGGT
GGCTGTGGCCAGATACTCTACTGGTGGCGCTGGTGATGGAGGTAAAGGTGGAGGAGGTTCCGGACTCAGA
TCTATGAGCGAGACGGTCATCTGTTCCAGCCGGGCTACTGTGATGCTTTATGATGACAGCAACAAGCGAT
GGCTCCCTGCTGGCAC
